>Addgene plasmid #117173 | pAAV-dAPEX2 | addgene full sequence | sequence record 225175 | Addgene NGS Result
CCTGCAGGCAGCTGCGCGCTCGCTCGCTCACTGAGGCCGCCCGGGCGTCGGGCGACCTTTGGTCGCCCGG
CCTCAGTGAGCGAGCGAGCGCGCAGAGAGGGAGTGGCCAACTCCATCACTAGGGGTTCCTGCGGCCGCAC
GCGTAAGCTTTGCAAAGATGGATAAAGTTTTAAACAGAGAGGAATCTTTGCAGCTAATGGACCTTCTAGG
TCTTGAAAGGAGTGGGAATTGGCTCCGGTGCCCGTCAGTGGGCAGAGCGCACATCGCCCACAGTCCCCGA
GAAGTTGGGGGGAGGGGTCGGCAATTGAACCGGTGCCTAGAGAAGGTGGCGCGGGGTAAACTGGGAAAGT
GATGTCGTGTACTGGCTCCGCCTTTTTCCCGAGGGTGGGGGAGAACCGTATATAAGTGCAGTAGTCGCCG
TGAACGTTCTTTTTCGCAACGGGTTTGCCGCCAGAACACAGGTAAGTGCCGTGTGTGGTTCCCGCGGGCC
TGGCCTCTTTACGGGTTATGGCCCTTGCGTGCCTTGAATTACTTCCACCTGGCTGCAGTACGTGATTCTT
GATCCCGAGCTTCGGGTTGGAAGTGGGTGGGAGAGTTCGAGGCCTTGCGCTTAAGGAGCCCCTTCGCCTC
GTGCTTGAGTTGAGGCCTGGCCTGGGCGCTGGGGCCGCCGCGTGCGAATCTGGTGGCACCTTCGCGCCTG
TCTCGCTGCTTTCGATAAGTCTCTAGCCATTTAAAATTTTTGATGACCTGCTGCGACGCTTTTTTTCTGG
CAAGATAGTCTTGTAAATGCGGGCCAAGATCTGCACACTGGTATTTCGGTTTTTGGGGCCGCGGGCGGCG
ACGGGGCCCGTGCGTCCCAGCGCACATGTTCGGCGAGGCGGGGCCTGCGAGCGCGGCCACCGAGAATCGG
ACGGGGGTAGTCTCAAGCTGGCCGGCCTGCTCTGGTGCCTGGCCTCGCGCCGCCGTGTATCGCCCCGCCC
TGGGCGGCAAGGCTGGCCCGGTCGGCACCAGTTGCGTGAGCGGAAAGATGGCCGCTTCCCGGCCCTGCTG
CAGGGAGCTCAAAATGGAGGACGCGGCGCTCGGGAGAGCGGGCGGGTGAGTCACCCACACAAAGGAAAAG
GGCCTTTCCGTCCTCAGCCGTCGCTTCATGTGACTCCACGGAGTACCGGGCGCCGTCCAGGCACCTCGAT
TAGTTCTCGAGCTTTTGGAGTACGTCGTCTTTAGGTTGGGGGGAGGGGTTTTATGCGATGGAGTTTCCCC
ACACTGAGTGGGTGGAGACTGAAGTTAGGCCAGCTTGGCACTTGATGTAATTCTCCTTGGAATTTGCCCT
TTTTGAGTTTGGATCTTGGTTCATTCTCAAGCCTCAGACAGTGGTTCAAAGTTTTTTTCTTCCATTTCAG
GTGTCGTGAGGTACCGGATCCTCTAGAGTCGACTCCGGAATAACTTCGTATAGGATACTTTATACGAAGT
TATGCTAGCGCCACCATGGGAAAGTCTTACCCAACTGTGAGTGCTGATTACCAGAAGGCCGTTGAGAAGG
CGAAGAAGAAGCTCAGAGGCTTCATCGCTGAGAAGAGATGCGCTCCTCTAATGCTCCGTTTGGCATTCCA
CTCTGCTGGAACCTTTGACAAGGGCACGAAGACCGGTGGACCCTTCGGAACCATCAAGCACCCTGCCGAA
CTGGCTCACAGCGCTAACAACGGTCTTGACATCGCTGTTAGGCTTTTGGAGCCACTCAAGGCGGAGTTCC
CTATTTTGAGCTACGCCGATTTCTACCAGTTGGCTGGCGTTGTTGCCGTTGAGGTCACGGGTGGACCTGA
AGTTCCATTCCACCCTGGAAGAGAGGACAAGCCTGAGCCACCACCAGAGGGTCGCTTGCCCGATCCCACT
AAGGGTTCTGACCATTTGAGAGATGTGTTTGGCAAAGCTATGGGGCTTACTGACCAAGATATCGTTGCTC
TATCTGGGGGTCACACTATTGGAGCTGCACACAAGGAGCGTTCTGGATTTGAGGGTCCCTGGACCTCTAA
TCCTCTTATTTTCGACAACTCATACTTCACGGAGTTGTTGAGTGGTGAGAAGGAAGGTCTCCTTCAGCTA
CCTTCTGACAAGGCTCTTTTGTCTGACCCTGTATTCCGCCCTCTCGTTGATAAATATGCAGCGGACGAAG
ATGCCTTCTTTGCTGATTACGCTGAGGCTCACCAAAAGCTTTCCGAGCTTGGGTTTGCTGATGCCTAGTG
TACAAGTAAGGCGCGCCATAACTTCGTATAATGTATGCTATACGAAGTTATGAATTCGATATCAAGCTTA
TCGATAATCAACCTCTGGATTACAAAATTTGTGAAAGATTGACTGGTATTCTTAACTATGTTGCTCCTTT
TACGCTATGTGGATACGCTGCTTTAATGCCTTTGTATCATGCTATTGCTTCCCGTATGGCTTTCATTTTC
TCCTCCTTGTATAAATCCTGGTTGCTGTCTCTTTATGAGGAGTTGTGGCCCGTTGTCAGGCAACGTGGCG
TGGTGTGCACTGTGTTTGCTGACGCAACCCCCACTGGTTGGGGCATTGCCACCACCTGTCAGCTCCTTTC
CGGGACTTTCGCTTTCCCCCTCCCTATTGCCACGGCGGAACTCATCGCCGCCTGCCTTGCCCGCTGCTGG
ACAGGGGCTCGGCTGTTGGGCACTGACAATTCCGTGGTGTTGTCGGGGAAATCATCGTCCTTTCCTTGGC
TGCTCGCCTATGTTGCCACCTGGATTCTGCGCGGGACGTCCTTCTGCTACGTCCCTTCGGCCCTCAATCC
AGCGGACCTTCCTTCCCGCGGCCTGCTGCCGGCTCTGCGGCCTCTTCCGCGTCTTCGCCTTCGCCCTCAG
ACGAGTCGGATCTCCCTTTGGGCCGCCTCCCCGCATCGATACCGAGCGCTGCTCGAGAGATCTACGGGTG
GCATCCCTGTGACCCCTCCCCAGTGCCTCTCCTGGCCCTGGAAGTTGCCACTCCAGTGCCCACCAGCCTT
GTCCTAATAAAATTAAGTTGCATCATTTTGTCTGACTAGGTGTCCTTCTATAATATTATGGGGTGGAGGG
GGGTGGTATGGAGCAAGGGGCAAGTTGGGAAGACAACCTGTAGGGCCTGCGGGGTCTATTGGGAACCAAG
CTGGAGTGCAGTGGCACAATCTTGGCTCACTGCAATCTCCGCCTCCTGGGTTCAAGCGATTCTCCTGCCT
CAGCCTCCCGAGTTGTTGGGATTCCAGGCATGCATGACCAGGCTCAGCTAATTTTTGTTTTTTTGGTAGA
GACGGGGTTTCACCATATTGGCCAGGCTGGTCTCCAACTCCTAATCTCAGGTGATCTACCCACCTTGGCC
TCCCAAATTGCTGGGATTACAGGCGTGAACCACTGCTCCCTTCCCTGTCCTTCTGATTTTGTAGGTAACC
ACGTGCGGACCGAGCGGCCGCAGGAACCCCTAGTGATGGAGTTGGCCACTCCCTCTCTGCGCGCTCGCTC
GCTCACTGAGGCCGGGCGACCAAAGGTCGCCCGACGCCCGGGCTTTGCCCGGGCGGCCTCAGTGAGCGAG
CGAGCGCGCAGCTGCCTGCAGGGGCGCCTGATGCGGTATTTTCTCCTTACGCATCTGTGCGGTATTTCAC
ACCGCATA
[95 nt withheld, positions 3649-3743]
T
[46 nt withheld, positions 3745-3790]
C
[141 nt withheld, positions 3792-3932]
CCTTTGACGTTGGAGTCCACGTTCTTT
[37 nt withheld, positions 3960-3996]
ACTCTATCTCGGGCTATTCTTTTGATTTATAAGGGATTTTGCCGATTTCGGTCTATTGGTTAAAAAATGA
GCTGATTTAACAAAAATTTAACGCGAATTTTAACAAAATATTAACGTTTACAATTTTATGGTGCACTCTC
AGTACAATCTGCTCTGATGCCGCATAGTTAAGCCAGCCCCGACACCCGCCAACACCCGCTGACGCGCCCT
GACGGGCTTGTCTGCTCCCGGCATCCGCTTACAGACAAGCTGTGACCGTCTCCGGGAGCTGCATGTGTCA
GAGGTTTTCACCGTCATCACCGAAACGCGCGAGACGAAAGGGCCTCGTGATACGCCTATTTTTATAGGTT
AATGTCATGATAATAATGGTTTCTTAGACGTCAGGTGGCACTTTTCGGGGAAATGTGCGCGGAACCCCTA
TTTGTTTATTTTTCTAAATACATTCAAATATGTATCCGCTCATGAGACAATAACCCTGATAAATGCTTCA
ATAATATTGAAAAAGGAAGAGTATGAGTATTCAACATTTCCGTGTCGCCCTTATTCCCTTTTTTGCGGCA
TTTTGCCTTCCTGTTTTTGCTCACCCAGAAACGCTGGTGAAAGTAAAAGATGCTGAAGATCAGTTGGGTG
CACGAGTGGGTTACATCGAACTGGATCTCAACAGCGGTAAGATCCTTGAGAGTTTTCGCCCCGAAGAACG
TTTTCCAATGATGAGCACTTTTAAAGTTCTGCTATGTGGCGCGGTATTATCCCGTATTGACGCCGGGCAA
GAGCAACTCGGTCGCCGCATACACTATTCTCAGAATGACTTGGTTGAGTACTCACCAGTCACAGAAAAGC
ATCTTACGGATGGCATGACAGTAAGAGAATTATGCAGTGCTGCCATAACCATGAGTGATAACACTGCGGC
CAACTTACTTCTGACAACGATCGGAGGACCGAAGGAGCTAACCGCTTTTTTGCACAACATGGGGGATCAT
GTAACTCGCCTTGATCGTTGGGAACCGGAGCTGAATGAAGCCATACCAAACGACGAGCGTGACACCACGA
TGCCTGTAGCAATGGCAACAACGTTGCGCAAACTATTAACTGGCGAACTACTTACTCTAGCTTCCCGGCA
ACAATTAATAGACTGGATGGAGGCGGATAAAGTTGCAGGACCACTTCTGCGCTCGGCCCTTCCGGCTGGC
TGGTTTATTGCTGATAAATCTGGAGCCGGTGAGCGTGGGTCTCGCGGTATCATTGCAGCACTGGGGCCAG
ATGGTAAGCCCTCCCGTATCGTAGTTATCTACACGACGGGGAGTCAGGCAACTATGGATGAACGAAATAG
ACAGATCGCTGAGATAGGTGCCTCACTGATTAAGCATTGGTAACTGTCAGACCAAGTTTACTCATATATA
CTTTAGATTGATTTAAAACTTCATTTTTAATTTAAAAGGATCTAGGTGAAGATCCTTTTTGATAATCTCA
TGACCAAAATCCCTTAACGTGAGTTTTCGTTCCACTGAGCGTCAGACCCCGTAGAAAAGATCAAAGGATC
TTCTTGAGATCCTTTTTTTCTGCGCGTAATCTGCTGCTTGCAAACAAAAAAACCACCGCTACCAGCGGTG
GTTTGTTTGCCGGATCAAGAGCTACCAACTCTTTTTCCGAAGGTAACTGGCTTCAGCAGAGCGCAGATAC
CAAATACTGTTCTTCTAGTGTAGCCGTAGTTAGGCCACCACTTCAAGAACTCTGTAGCACCGCCTACATA
CCTCGCTCTGCTAATCCTGTTACCAGTGGCTGCTGCCAGTGGCGATAAGTCGTGTCTTACCGGGTTGGAC
TCAAGACGATAGTTACCGGATAAGGCGCAGCGGTCGGGCTGAACGGGGGGTTCGTGCACACAGCCCAGCT
TGGAGCGAACGACCTACACCGAACTGAGATACCTACAGCGTGAGCTATGAGAAAGCGCCACGCTTCCCGA
AGGGAGAAAGGCGGACAGGTATCCGGTAAGCGGCAGGGTCGGAACAGGAGAGCGCACGAGGGAGCTTCCA
GGGGGAAACGCCTGGTATCTTTATAGTCCTGTCGGGTTTCGCCACCTCTGACTTGAGCGTCGATTTTTGT
GATGCTCGTCAGGGGGGCGGAGCCTATGGAAAAACGCCAGCAACGCGGCCTTTTTACGGTTCCTGGCCTT
TTGCTGGCCTTTTGCTCACATGT
Features (pLannotate 1.2.2; 19 found; start..end, strand, type, name):
     12..39      +  repeat_region  AAV2 ITR (fragment): inverted terminal repeat of adeno-associated virus serotype 2 inverted
     68..95      +  repeat_region  AAV2 ITR (fragment): inverted terminal repeat of adeno-associated virus serotype 2 inverted
    158..224     +  CDS            small t antigen (fragment): SV40 (simian virus 40) small t antigen
    231..1409    +  promoter       EF-1α promoter: strong constitutive promoter for human elongation factor EF-1α
   1416..1433    +  misc_feature   MCS (fragment): pUC18/19 multiple cloning site
   1440..1473    +  protein_bind   lox2272: Cre-mediated recombination occurs in the 8-bp core sequence (GGATACTT). lox2272 sites are compatible with each other, but incompatible with loxP or loxN sites (Lee and Saito, 1988). Cre recombinase
   1486..2235    +  CDS            APEX2: soybean ascorbate peroxidase, engineered to serve as a monomeric tag for electron microscopy and live-cell proteomics (Lam et al., 2015) more active than the original APEX due to the A134P mutation
   2258..2291    -  protein_bind   loxP: Cre-mediated recombination occurs in the 8-bp core sequence (GCATACAT). Cre recombinase
   2292..2316    +  misc_feature   MCS (fragment): pBluescript multiple cloning site
   2316..2904    +  misc_feature   WPRE: woodchuck hepatitis virus posttranscriptional regulatory element
   2936..3412    +  polyA_signal   hGH poly(A) signal: human growth hormone polyadenylation signal
   3452..3592    +  repeat_region  AAV2 ITR: inverted terminal repeat of adeno-associated virus serotype 2 inverted
   3597..3648    -  misc_feature   bom (fragment): basis of mobility region from pBR322
   3667..4122    +  rep_origin     f1 ori (sequence partly withheld): f1 bacteriophage origin of replication; arrow indicates direction of (+) strand synthesis
   4123..4172    -  misc_feature   bom (fragment): basis of mobility region from pBR322
   4274..4309    -  CDS            rop (fragment): Rop protein, which maintains plasmids at low copy number; rop
   4404..4508    +  promoter       AmpR promoter: bla
   4509..5369    +  CDS            AmpR: β-lactamase; bla; confers resistance to ampicillin, carbenicillin, and related antibiotics
   5540..6128    +  rep_origin     ori: high-copy-number ColE1/pMB1/pBR322/pUC origin of replication
