[The description below was written by a language model from this plasmid's Addgene catalogue record and pLannotate feature annotations shown in this document.]
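Description:
pAAV-dAPEX2 is an adeno-associated virus transfer plasmid for mammalian expression of an engineered peroxidase reporter used as a genetically encoded label for electron microscopy. It is maintained in bacteria as a high-copy plasmid through a ColE1/pUC-type origin and selected with ampicillin via the β-lactamase gene. An f1 phage origin is also present. The expression cassette is flanked by AAV2 inverted terminal repeats, which allow it to be packaged into recombinant AAV particles. The annotation detects the downstream ITR in full but only short fragments of the upstream one, which is common for these repeat-rich, hard-to-sequence regions. The annotated sequence (6,189 nt) is also slightly shorter than the catalogued total size.

The payload is dAPEX2, a roughly 750 bp coding sequence derived from soybean ascorbate peroxidase carrying the W41F and A134P substitutions. A134P is the change that makes APEX2 more active than the original APEX. The gene lies in the forward orientation downstream of the strong constitutive human EF-1α promoter and is followed by a WPRE, which enhances transcript stability and expression, and the human growth hormone polyadenylation signal. A single lox2272 site sits upstream of the coding sequence and a single loxP site, in the opposite orientation, downstream. Because these two sites are incompatible with each other and the gene is already in sense orientation, the arrangement resembles the recombined form of a double-floxed inverted cassette, suggesting constitutive rather than Cre-dependent expression, although the record does not state this explicitly. No targeting signal or tag is annotated on the enzyme. The stated purpose is use as a peroxidase reporter in multiplexed electron microscopy labeling, in which several cell types can be visualized in the same sample.
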