Addgene plasmid #117173: pAAV-dAPEX2
Purpose: Peroxidase reporter for multiplexed electron microscopy labeling
Depositing lab: David Ginty. Depositing organization: Harvard Medical School. Publication: Multiplexed peroxidase-based electron microscopy labeling enables simultaneous visualization of multiple cell types. Zhang Q, Lee WA, Paul DL, Ginty DD. Nat Neurosci. 2019 Mar 18. pii: 10.1038/s41593-019-0358-7. doi: 10.1038/s41593-019-0358-7. PubMed 30886406.
Backbone
  Vector backbone: pAAV
  Backbone size w/o insert (bp): 5446
  Total vector size (bp): 6199
  Vector type: Mammalian Expression, AAV
Growth in bacteria
  Bacterial resistance: Ampicillin, 100 μg/mL
  Growth temperature: 37°C
  Growth strain: NEB Stable
  Copy number: High Copy
Gene/Insert
  Gene/Insert name: dAPEX2
  Species: G. max (soybean)
  Insert size (bp): 753
  Mutation: W41F and A134P on soybean APX
  Promoter: EF1a
  Cloning method: Gibson Cloning
  Sequencing primers: 5′ tcaagcctcagacagtggttc; 3′ CATAGCGTAAAAGGAGCAACA
Terms and licenses: Academic/Nonprofit Terms; Industry Terms: Not Available to Industry
How to cite: pAAV-dAPEX2 was a gift from David Ginty (Addgene plasmid # 117173 ; http://n2t.net/addgene:117173 ; RRID:Addgene_117173)
